Addgene plasmid #140628: pQCascade-tra13
Purpose: Expresses V. cholerae TniQ, Cas8, Cas7, and Cas6 and crRNA-tra13. The crRNA-tra13 targets 13 copies transposon loci in Tatumella citrea.
Depositing lab: Sheng Yang. Depositing organization: CAS Center for Excellence in Molecular Plant Sciences ("CEMPS"). Publication: Multicopy chromosomal integration using CRISPR-associated transposases. Zhang Y, Sun X, Wang Q, Xu J, Dong F, Yang S, Yang J, Zhang Z, Qian Y, Chen J, Zhang J, Liu Y, Tao R, Jiang Y, Yang J, Yang S. ACS Synth Biol. 2020 Jun 17. doi: 10.1021/acssynbio.0c00073. PubMed 32551502.
Backbone
  Vector backbone: pCDFDuet-1
  Vector type: Bacterial Expression, CRISPR ; Transposon
Growth in bacteria
  Bacterial resistance: Spectinomycin, 50 μg/mL
  Growth temperature: 37°C
  Growth strain: DH5alpha
  Copy number: High Copy
Gene/Insert
  Gene/Insert name: VchTniQ, VchCas8, VchCas7, VchCas6, crRNA-tra13
  gRNA/shRNA sequence: tgaaaatgcagaggccttcggcaaagcatcta
  Species: Vibrio cholera
  Cloning method: Restriction Enzyme; 5′ cloning site Unknown (unknown if destroyed); 3′ cloning site Unknown (unknown if destroyed)
Terms and licenses: Academic/Nonprofit Terms; Industry Terms: Not Available to Industry
Depositor comments: An unexpected 65 bp insertion was detected in the origin of replication, comparing to the sequence of the backbone plasmid pCDFDuet-1. But, the plasmid has been proven to work normally.
How to cite: pQCascade-tra13 was a gift from Sheng Yang (Addgene plasmid # 140628 ; http://n2t.net/addgene:140628 ; RRID:Addgene_140628)
