[The description below was written by a language model from this plasmid's Addgene catalogue record and pLannotate feature annotations shown in this document.]
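Description:
pQCascade-tra13 is an 8,510 nt bacterial expression plasmid built on the pCDFDuet-1 backbone, forming the RNA-guided targeting component of a Vibrio cholerae CRISPR-associated transposase system. It replicates from the CloDF13 (CDF) origin, which is compatible with other common plasmid origins and so allows co-maintenance with partner plasmids. Selection is by spectinomycin through the aadA (SmR) aminoglycoside adenylyltransferase gene. The feature table shows the CloDF13 origin split into two fragments, consistent with the depositor's note that an unexpected 65 bp insertion lies within the origin relative to pCDFDuet-1. The plasmid is nevertheless reported to work normally.

The payload comprises V. cholerae TniQ, Cas8, Cas7 and Cas6 together with a CRISPR RNA, crRNA-tra13. The annotation shows two T7 promoter/lac operator units, the Duet arrangement, one followed by a T7 gene 10 ribosome binding site, with a T7 terminator downstream and a backbone lacI gene under its own promoter. Expression should therefore depend on T7 RNA polymerase and be IPTG-inducible. The automated annotation does not label the coding sequences or the CRISPR array. They presumably occupy the large unannotated region between the promoters and the terminator, but the record does not state which promoter drives which element. The short SET1 and TcR hits are small fragments and are probably annotation artefacts or backbone remnants.

Cas8, Cas7 and Cas6 assemble with the crRNA into a Cascade complex that, together with TniQ, recognises the DNA target and directs transposition there. The remaining transposase proteins and the donor element are not listed in this record. crRNA-tra13 targets transposon loci present in 13 copies in Tatumella citrea, supporting multicopy chromosomal integration of cargo in that organism.
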