Features (pLannotate 1.2.2; 16 found; start..end, strand, type, name):
     73..91      +  promoter       T7 promoter: promoter for bacteriophage T7 RNA polymerase
     92..116     +  protein_bind   lac operator: The lac repressor binds to the lac operator to inhibit transcription in E. coli. This inhibition can be relieved by adding lactose or isopropyl-β-D-thiogalactopyranoside (IPTG). lac repressor encoded by lacI
   4903..4920    +  CDS            SET1 (fragment): solubility-enhancement tag derived from T7 phage gene 10B
   4928..4975    +  terminator     T7 terminator: transcription terminator for bacteriophage T7 RNA polymerase
   5146..5937    -  CDS            SmR: aminoglycoside adenylyltransferase (Murphy, 1985); aadA; confers resistance to spectinomycin and streptomycin
   5938..6029    -  promoter       AmpR promoter: bla
   6077..6758    -  rep_origin     CloDF13 ori (fragment): Plasmids containing the CloDF13 (CDF) origin of replication can be propagated in E. coli cells that contain additional plasmids with compatible origins.
   6783..6880    -  rep_origin     CloDF13 ori (fragment): Plasmids containing the CloDF13 (CDF) origin of replication can be propagated in E. coli cells that contain additional plasmids with compatible origins.
   6977..7041    -  CDS            TcR (fragment): tetracycline efflux protein; tet; confers resistance to tetracycline
   7056..7077    -  protein_bind   CAP binding site: CAP binding activates transcription in the presence of cAMP. E. coli catabolite activator protein
   7090..8172    -  CDS            lacI: lac repressor; lacI; The lac repressor binds to the lac operator to inhibit transcription in E. coli. This inhibition can be relieved by adding lactose or isopropyl-β-D-thiogalactopyranoside (IPTG).
   8173..8250    -  promoter       lacI promoter: lacI
   8258..8293    -  CDS            TcR (fragment): tetracycline efflux protein; tet; confers resistance to tetracycline
   8296..8314    +  promoter       T7 promoter: promoter for bacteriophage T7 RNA polymerase
   8315..8339    +  protein_bind   lac operator: The lac repressor binds to the lac operator to inhibit transcription in E. coli. This inhibition can be relieved by adding lactose or isopropyl-β-D-thiogalactopyranoside (IPTG). lac repressor encoded by lacI
   8354..8376    +  RBS            RBS: efficient ribosome binding site from bacteriophage T7 gene 10 (Olins and Rangwala, 1989)
>Addgene plasmid #140628 | pQCascade-tra13 | addgene full sequence | sequence record 305981 | Addgene NGS Result
CAAGCTTGCGGCCGCATAATGCTTAAGTCGAACAGAAAGTAATCGTATTGTACACGGCCGCATAATCGAA
ATTAATACGACTCACTATAGGGGAATTGTGAGCGGATAACAATTCCCCATCTTAGTATATTAGTTAAGTA
TAAGAAGGAGATATACATATGTTTTTGCAAAGACCTAAACCTTACAGCGATGAAAGTTTAGAAAGTTTCT
TTATCCGAGTGGCTAACAAAAATGGCTACGGTGATGTCCATCGCTTCCTAGAAGCCACTAAACGATTCCT
TCAAGACATTGACCATAATGGCTATCAAACCTTTCCGACTGATATAACTCGGATAAACCCATACTCAGCT
AAAAACAGTTCCAGCGCACGAACTGCGTCATTCCTGAAACTTGCACAATTGACATTTAATGAACCGCCAG
AGCTACTTGGGTTGGCAATTAACAGAACAAACATGAAATACTCGCCGTCAACTAGCGCGGTTGTTAGAGG
TGCAGAAGTCTTTCCTCGCAGTTTACTACGGACGCACTCCATCCCCTGCTGTCCTTTGTGTCTGCGAGAA
AATGGCTACGCCTCCTACCTTTGGCACTTTCAGGGGTACGAATACTGCCACAGCCATAACGTACCTTTAA
TTACCACTTGTAGCTGTGGTAAGGAGTTTGACTACCGAGTATCTGGGTTAAAGGGCATTTGCTGCAAATG
CAAGGAGCCTATCACCTTAACCAGCAGGGAGAACGGTCATGAGGCAGCGTGTACTGTTTCAAACTGGCTT
GCTGGCCATGAATCTAAACCTCTGCCAAATCTTCCTAAAAGCTACCGATGGGGTTTAGTTCATTGGTGGA
TGGGTATTAAAGATAGCGAGTTCGATCACTTTTCGTTCGTTCAATTTTTCTCAAACTGGCCAAGGTCATT
CCACTCGATAATCGAAGATGAAGTAGAGTTCAACCTTGAGCATGCTGTTGTCAGCACGTCTGAATTACGA
CTAAAAGATCTTCTTGGTCGATTGTTTTTCGGTTCAATTCGGTTACCTGAGCGGAATCTTCAACACAATA
TCATCCTTGGTGAGCTTCTCTGCTATTTAGAAAATCGTTTATGGCAAGACAAGGGATTAATCGCCAACCT
CAAAATGAACGCGTTAGAGGCGACTGTAATGTTAAATTGTAGCCTCGATCAGATTGCATCAATGGTTGAA
CAACGCATCTTGAAGCCAAATCGAAAAAGCAAGCCCAACAGCCCTCTTGATGTTACCGATTATCTATTTC
ATTTCGGCGATATTTTCTGTCTTTGGTTAGCTGAGTTCCAAAGCGATGAGTTTAACCGTTCGTTTTATGT
GTCGAGGTGGTAAATGCAAACTCTGAAAGAACTAATCGCATCCAATCCTGACGACTTAACAACTGAACTT
AAGAGAGCATTTCGTCCACTCACACCGCATATTGCAATTGATGGTAATGAACTTGACGCACTGACGATAT
TAGTCAATTTAACCGATAAGACTGATGATCAGAAAGACCTGCTCGATCGAGCCAAATGCAAGCAAAAACT
TCGAGATGAAAAATGGTGGGCTAGCTGCATAAATTGCGTTAATTACAGACAAAGCCATAACCCAAAATTC
CCGGATATACGTTCTGAAGGCGTGATTCGAACCCAAGCCCTGGGTGAATTACCGAGTTTCCTACTCTCGT
CCTCAAAAATCCCACCATACCATTGGTCATATAGCCATGATTCAAAATACGTCAACAAAAGCGCATTCCT
CACCAATGAGTTTTGTTGGGATGGTGAGATCTCATGTTTGGGTGAGCTTCTTAAAGATGCAGATCACCCA
CTTTGGAATACTTTGAAAAAGTTAGGTTGTTCTCAAAAAACTTGCAAAGCAATGGCAAAACAACTAGCTG
ATATTACTCTCACGACTATCAATGTCACACTCGCACCAAATTACCTGACTCAAATATCTCTCCCCGATAG
TGATACATCCTACATTTCACTCTCTCCTGTTGCATCGCTATCGATGCAAAGCCACTTTCATCAGAGGCTC
CAAGATGAAAATCGGCATAGCGCGATAACGCGGTTTAGCCGAACTACCAACATGGGGGTCACTGCGATGA
CATGTGGCGGCGCATTTAGAATGTTAAAGTCTGGCGCTAAGTTTTCCAGCCCCCCTCATCACCGATTAAA
CAGTAAACGAAGTTGGTTGACGTCAGAGCATGTTCAGTCATTAAAACAGTACCAGCGCCTCAACAAAAGC
CTCATACCTGAAAACTCTCGGATTGCACTCCGTAGAAAATACAAAATCGAGCTTCAAAATATGGTCAGAT
CTTGGTTTGCAATGCAAGACCATACCCTTGATTCGAACATACTTATCCAACATTTGAATCATGACCTATC
TTACTTAGGAGCCACAAAACGTTTTGCATACGATCCAGCGATGACCAAGCTCTTTACTGAGCTTTTGAAA
CGAGAGTTATCAAATTCAATCAATAATGGTGAGCAACACACTAATGGATCGTTTTTAGTCCTACCGAATA
TCAGGGTTTGTGGCGCAACAGCTTTAAGCTCCCCGGTAACGGTGGGGATTCCATCACTTACAGCTTTCTT
TGGCTTCGTTCACGCATTTGAACGGAATATAAATCGCACCACCTCATCGTTTCGTGTTGAATCCTTTGCG
ATATGCGTCCATCAACTACATGTCGAGAAGCGAGGTTTGACAGCAGAGTTTGTGGAAAAAGGCGACGGGA
CTATATCCGCTCCCGCGACCCGGGATGACTGGCAGTGTGATGTCGTATTTAGCCTTATTTTGAACACCAA
CTTTGCTCAACATATTGACCAAGATACGTTAGTTACATCACTACCAAAGCGATTGGCTCGGGGTTCAGCA
AAAATTGCGATTGATGACTTTAAACATATCAACTCATTCTCGACATTAGAAACAGCGATCGAATCTCTGC
CAATAGAAGCTGGTAGGTGGTTATCACTTTACGCACAGTCAAACAATAATCTAAGTGATCTATTAGCAGC
CATGACAGAGGACCATCAGCTCATGGCAAGCTGCGTCGGTTACCACTTGTTAGAAGAGCCCAAAGATAAA
CCAAACTCCCTCAGAGGTTACAAACACGCTATCGCCGAGTGCATCATTGGACTCATTAACTCAATCACCT
TTAGCTCAGAGACTGATCCCAACACAATCTTTTGGTCGCTAAAGAACTATCAAAACTACCTAGTGGTACA
GCCAAGGAGTATCAACGATGAAACTACCGACAAATCTAGCCTATGAGCGCTCTATCGACCCATCAGATGT
CTGTTTTTTTGTCGTCTGGCCCGATGATAGAAAAACACCTTTAACCTACAATTCTCGTACTCTGCTCGGG
CAAATGGAAGCGGCATCATTAGCCTATGATGTCTCAGGTCAACCAATAAAAAGTGCCACCGCTGAGGCGT
TAGCTCAAGGGAACCCTCATCAAGTTGATTTCTGCCACGTTCCATACGGTGCGAGTCATATTGAATGCAG
TTTCTCCGTCTCGTTTTCTTCTGAACTACGTCAACCATATAAGTGTAACTCAAGCAAAGTTAAACAAACG
CTAGTGCAATTAGTCGAGCTCTACGAAACGAAAATCGGCTGGACTGAGCTAGCAACCCGATATTTGATGA
ACATTTGCAACGGTAAATGGCTGTGGAAAAATACCCGTAAAGCCTATTGCTGGAACATTGTACTTACACC
TTGGCCTTGGAACGGGGAAAAGGTTGGATTTGAAGATATTCGTACTAACTACACCTCACGGCAAGACTTT
AAAAATAATAAAAATTGGTCTGCTATAGTTGAAATGATCAAAACCGCATTTTCTAGTACTGATGGGCTGG
CGATATTTGAAGTCAGGGCCACCTTGCACTTGCCAACGAATGCTATGGTGCGGCCAAGCCAAGTTTTCAC
AGAAAAAGAAAGTGGCAGTAAAAGTAAATCTAAAACTCAAAACAGTCGAGTTTTTCAGAGTACAACTATT
GATGGTGAACGATCGCCAATACTAGGGGCCTTTAAAACGGGAGCAGCTATTGCAACCATTGACGACTGGT
ATCCTGAAGCCACTGAGCCACTAAGGGTCGGACGGTTTGGGGTTCATCGCGAAGATGTCACTTGCTACCG
TCATCCGTCTACCGGAAAAGATTTTTTCTCGATATTACAACAAGCAGAGCACTATATTGAAGTGTTGAGC
GCCAACAAAACTCCCGCTCAAGAAACTATCAACGACATGCACTTTTTAATGGCTAACCTGATTAAGGGTG
GGATGTTCCAGCATAAAGGAGACTGACTGTGAAATGGTATTATAAGACAATCACCTTTCTGCCAGAGTTG
TGCAACAACGAGTCACTGGCTGCAAAGTGTCTCCGCGTTCTGCATGGATTTAACTATCAGTATGAGACAC
GAAATATCGGCGTTTCATTTCCGCTTTGGTGTGATGCAACGGTTGGAAAAAAGATTTCATTTGTCAGCAA
GAACAAGATAGAACTCGACTTACTACTTAAACAACACTATTTCGTCCAAATGGAACAACTTCAATACTTT
CATATATCCAACACTGTTCTCGTCCCAGAAGATTGTACATACGTTTCCTTTAGACGCTGTCAATCTATAG
ATAAGCTCACAGCAGCAGGGCTGGCAAGGAAAATCAGACGCCTGGAGAAACGTGCTCTATCTAGAGGCGA
GCAATTTGACCCATCATCTTTTGCTCAAAAAGAGCATACTGCAATAGCGCACTACCACTCACTTGGGGAG
TCCAGCAAACAGACGAACCGCAACTTTCGACTCAATATCAGGATGCTCTCGGAGCAACCCCGTGAGGGGA
ACTCGATTTTTAGTAGCTATGGCTTATCAAATTCAGAAAACTCGTTTCAGCCTGTACCCTTAATCTGACC
TAGGCTGCTGCCACCGCTGAGCAATAACTAGCATAACCCCTTGGGGCCTCTAAACGGGTCTTGAGGGGTT
TTTTGCTGAAACCTCAGGCATTTGAGAAGCACACGGTCACACTGCTTCCGGTAGTCAATAAACCGGTAAA
CCAGCAATAGACATAAGCGGCTATTTAACGACCCTGCCCTGAACCGACGACCGGGTCATCGTGGCCGGAT
CTTGCGGCCCCTCGGCTTGAACGAATTGTTAGACATTATTTGCCGACTACCTTGGTGATCTCGCCTTTCA
CGTAGTGGACAAATTCTTCCAACTGATCTGCGCGCGAGGCCAAGCGATCTTCTTCTTGTCCAAGATAAGC
CTGTCTAGCTTCAAGTATGACGGGCTGATACTGGGCCGGCAGGCGCTCCATTGCCCAGTCGGCAGCGACA
TCCTTCGGCGCGATTTTGCCGGTTACTGCGCTGTACCAAATGCGGGACAACGTAAGCACTACATTTCGCT
CATCGCCAGCCCAGTCGGGCGGCGAGTTCCATAGCGTTAAGGTTTCATTTAGCGCCTCAAATAGATCCTG
TTCAGGAACCGGATCAAAGAGTTCCTCCGCCGCTGGACCTACCAAGGCAACGCTATGTTCTCTTGCTTTT
GTCAGCAAGATAGCCAGATCAATGTCGATCGTGGCTGGCTCGAAGATACCTGCAAGAATGTCATTGCGCT
GCCATTCTCCAAATTGCAGTTCGCGCTTAGCTGGATAACGCCACGGAATGATGTCGTCGTGCACAACAAT
GGTGACTTCTACAGCGCGGAGAATCTCGCTCTCTCCAGGGGAAGCCGAAGTTTCCAAAAGGTCGTTGATC
AAAGCTCGCCGCGTTGTTTCATCAAGCCTTACGGTCACCGTAACCAGCAAATCAATATCACTGTGTGGCT
TCAGGCCGCCATCCACTGCGGAGCCGTACAAATGTACGGCCAGCAACGTCGGTTCGAGATGGCGCTCGAT
GACGCCAACTACCTCTGATAGTTGAGTCGATACTTCGGCGATCACCGCTTCCCTCATACTCTTCCTTTTT
CAATATTATTGAAGCATTTATCAGGGTTATTGTCTCATGAGCGGATACATATTTGAATGTATTTAGAAAA
ATAAACAAATAGCTAGCTCACTCGGTCGCTACGCTCCGGGCGTGAGACTGCGGCGGGCGCTGCGGACACA
TACAAAGTTACCCACAGATTCCGTGGATAAGCAGGGGACTAACATGTGAGGCAAAACAGCAGGGCCGCGC
CGGTGGCGTTTTTCCATAGGCTCCGCCCTCCTGCCAGAGTTCACATAAACAGACGCTTTTCCGGTGCATC
TGTGGGAGCCGTGAGGCTCAACCATGAATCTGACAGTACGGGCGAAACCCGACAGGACTTAAAGATCCCC
ACCGTTTCCGGCGGGTCGCTCCCTCTTGCGCTCTCCTGTTCCGACCCTGCCGTTTACCGGATACCTGTTC
CGCCTTTCTCCCTTACGGGAAGTGTGGCGCTTTCTCATAGCTCACACACTGGTATCTCGGCTCGGTGTAG
GTCGTTCGCTCCAAGCTGGGCTGTAAGCAAGAACTCCCCGTTCAGCCCGACTGCTGCGCCTTATCCGGTA
ACTGTTCACTTGAGTCCAACCCGGAAAAGCACGGTAAAACGCCACTGGCAGCAGCCATTGGTAACTGGGA
GTTCGCAGAGGATTTGTTTAGCTAAACACGCGGTTGCTCTTGAAGTGTGCGCCAAAGTCCGGCTACACTG
GAAGGACAGATTTGGTTGCTGTGCTCTGCGAAAGCCAGTTACCACGGTTAAGCAGTTCCCCAACTGACTT
AACCTTCGATCAAACCACCTCCCCAGGTGGTTTTTTCGAAGGTTAAGTCAGTTGGGGAACTGCTTAACCT
TCGATCAAACCACCTCCCCAGGTGGTTTTTTCGTTTACAGGGCAAAAGATTACGCGCAGAAAAAAAGGAT
CTCAAGAAGATCCTTTGATCTTTTCTACTGAACCGCTCTAGATTTCAGTGCAATTTATCTCTTCAAATGT
AGCACCTGAAGTCAGCCCCATACGATATAAGTTGTAATTCTCATGTTAGTCATGCCCCGCGCCCACCGGA
AGGAGCTGACTGGGTTGAAGGCTCTCAAGGGCATCGGTCGAGATCCCGGTGCCTAATGAGTGAGCTAACT
TACATTAATTGCGTTGCGCTCACTGCCCGCTTTCCAGTCGGGAAACCTGTCGTGCCAGCTGCATTAATGA
ATCGGCCAACGCGCGGGGAGAGGCGGTTTGCGTATTGGGCGCCAGGGTGGTTTTTCTTTTCACCAGTGAG
ACGGGCAACAGCTGATTGCCCTTCACCGCCTGGCCCTGAGAGAGTTGCAGCAAGCGGTCCACGCTGGTTT
GCCCCAGCAGGCGAAAATCCTGTTTGATGGTGGTTAACGGCGGGATATAACATGAGCTGTCTTCGGTATC
GTCGTATCCCACTACCGAGATGTCCGCACCAACGCGCAGCCCGGACTCGGTAATGGCGCGCATTGCGCCC
AGCGCCATCTGATCGTTGGCAACCAGCATCGCAGTGGGAACGATGCCCTCATTCAGCATTTGCATGGTTT
GTTGAAAACCGGACATGGCACTCCAGTCGCCTTCCCGTTCCGCTATCGGCTGAATTTGATTGCGAGTGAG
ATATTTATGCCAGCCAGCCAGACGCAGACGCGCCGAGACAGAACTTAATGGGCCCGCTAACAGCGCGATT
TGCTGGTGACCCAATGCGACCAGATGCTCCACGCCCAGTCGCGTACCGTCTTCATGGGAGAAAATAATAC
TGTTGATGGGTGTCTGGTCAGAGACATCAAGAAATAACGCCGGAACATTAGTGCAGGCAGCTTCCACAGC
AATGGCATCCTGGTCATCCAGCGGATAGTTAATGATCAGCCCACTGACGCGTTGCGCGAGAAGATTGTGC
ACCGCCGCTTTACAGGCTTCGACGCCGCTTCGTTCTACCATCGACACCACCACGCTGGCACCCAGTTGAT
CGGCGCGAGATTTAATCGCCGCGACAATTTGCGACGGCGCGTGCAGGGCCAGACTGGAGGTGGCAACGCC
AATCAGCAACGACTGTTTGCCCGCCAGTTGTTGTGCCACGCGGTTGGGAATGTAATTCAGCTCCGCCATC
GCCGCTTCCACTTTTTCCCGCGTTTTCGCAGAAACGTGGCTGGCCTGGTTCACCACGCGGGAAACGGTCT
GATAAGAGACACCGGCATACTCTGCGACATCGTATAACGTTACTGGTTTCACATTCACCACCCTGAATTG
ACTCTCTTCCGGGCGCTATCATGCCATACCGCGAAAGGTTTTGCGCCATTCGATGGTGTCCGGGATCTCG
ACGCTCTCCCTTATGCGACTCCTGCATTAGGAAATTAATACGACTCACTATAGGGGAATTGTGAGCGGAT
AACAATTCCCCTGTAGAAATAATTTTGTTTAACTTTAATAAGGAGATATACCATGGGTGAACTGCCGAGT
AGGTAGCTGATAACTGAAAATGCAGAGGCCTTCGGCAAAGCATCTAGTGAACTGCCGAGTAGGTAGCTGA
TAACGGATCCGAATTCGAGCTCGGCGCGCCTGCAGGTCGA
